Addgene plasmid #74854: pGWB512
Purpose: (Empty Backbone) Gateway cloning compatible binary vector for N-terminal fusion with FLAG (CaMV35S promoter).
Depositing lab: Tsuyoshi Nakagawa. Depositing organization: Shimane University. Publication: Improved Gateway binary vectors: high-performance vectors for creation of fusion constructs in transgenic analysis of plants. Nakagawa T, Suzuki T, Murata S, Nakamura S, Hino T, Maeo K, Tabata R, Kawai T, Tanaka K, Niwa Y, Watanabe Y, Nakamura K, Kimura T, Ishiguro S. Biosci Biotechnol Biochem. 2007 Aug;71(8):2095-100. Epub 2007 Aug 7. 10.1271/bbb.70216 PubMed 17690442.
Backbone
  Vector backbone: pPZP221
  Backbone manufacturer: Hajdukiewicz P., Svab Z. and Maliga P.
  Backbone size (bp): 8500
  Modifications to backbone: gentamycin-resistant marker was removed and hygromycin-resistant marker (NOS promoter:HPT:NOS terminator) was inserted
  Vector type: Plant Expression
  Promoter: CaMV35S
  Selectable markers: Hygromycin
Growth in bacteria
  Bacterial resistance: Chloramphenicol and Spectinomycin, 25 & 50 μg/mL
  Growth temperature: 37°C
  Growth strain: ccdB Survival
  Copy number: High Copy
Gene/Insert
  Cloning method: Gateway Cloning
Terms and licenses: Academic/Nonprofit Terms; Industry Terms: Not Available to Industry
How to cite: pGWB512 was a gift from Tsuyoshi Nakagawa (Addgene plasmid # 74854 ; http://n2t.net/addgene:74854 ; RRID:Addgene_74854)
