[The description below was written by a language model from this plasmid's Addgene catalogue record and pLannotate feature annotations shown in this document.]
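Description:
pGWB512 is an empty Gateway destination binary vector for plant expression, built on the pPZP221 backbone and designed to fuse a FLAG epitope to the N-terminus of a protein of interest under the CaMV 35S promoter. The annotated sequence is about 12 kb. Outside the T-DNA, the backbone carries a ColE1/pBR322-type origin with the bom mobilisation region for replication in E. coli. It also carries the pVS1 origin with its RepA replication and StaA stability genes, which maintain the plasmid in Agrobacterium. Bacterial selection relies on an aadA spectinomycin/streptomycin resistance gene. Only a short remnant of the gentamicin resistance gene is annotated.

Between the nopaline-type right and left T-DNA borders, the 35S promoter is followed by a short FLAG-coding segment (annotated as a fragment of 3xFLAG). Next comes the Gateway cassette, attR1–chloramphenicol resistance–ccdB–attR2, and then a NOS terminator. An LR recombination with an entry clone replaces the CmR/ccdB cassette with the gene of interest, placing it downstream of the tag for strong constitutive expression in plants. Because ccdB is toxic to ordinary E. coli strains, the unrecombined vector is propagated in a ccdB-tolerant strain with chloramphenicol and spectinomycin, and ccdB counter-selects against non-recombinant plasmids after the LR reaction.

Adjacent to the left border is a NOS promoter–hygromycin phosphotransferase–NOS terminator cassette, which replaced the original gentamicin plant marker and allows hygromycin selection of transformed plants. Residual lacZα, lac promoter and Tn5 transposase fragments are cloning remnants. The vector is suited to Agrobacterium-mediated production of FLAG-tagged proteins in transgenic plants, allowing their detection or purification through the epitope tag.
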