Features (pLannotate 1.2.2; 31 found; start..end, strand, type, name):
     54..78      -  misc_feature   RB T-DNA repeat: right border repeat from nopaline C58 T-DNA
    144..298     -  CDS            lacZα (fragment): LacZα fragment of β-galactosidase; lacZ fragment
    301..321     -  misc_feature   MCS (fragment): pUC18/19 multiple cloning site
    812..1153    +  promoter       CaMV 35S promoter: strong constitutive promoter from cauliflower mosaic virus
   1177..1201    +  CDS            3xFLAG (fragment): three tandem FLAG® epitope tags, followed by an enterokinase cleavage site
   1211..1335    +  protein_bind   attR1: mutant version of attR; recombination site for the Gateway® LR reaction LR Clonase™
   1372..1402    +  promoter       lac UV5 promoter: E. coli lac promoter with an "up" mutation
   1427..1455    +  promoter       cat promoter (fragment): promoter of the E. coli cat gene encoding chloramphenicol acetyltransferase
   1456..2115    +  CDS            CmR: chloramphenicol acetyltransferase; cat; confers resistance to chloramphenicol
   2294..2452    +  CDS            ccdA (fragment): CCDA_ECO57 - Also known as H, letA. Experimental evidence at protein level: Swiss-Prot protein existence level 1. Antitoxin component of a type II toxin-antitoxin (TA) system which inhibits the post-segregational killing (PSK) of plasmid-free cells, also referred to as a plasmid addiction system. Binds to and blocks the activity of CcdB; will also remove bound CcdB protein from the CcdB-GyrA complex by forming a CcdA-CcdB complex, a process termed rejuvenation. Functions as a transcriptional corepressor for the ccdAB operon, repression also requires CcdB (By similarity). From Escherichia coli
   2457..2759    +  CDS            ccdB: CCDB_ECOLI - Also known as G, letB, letD. Experimental evidence at protein level: Swiss-Prot protein existence level 1. Toxic component of a type II toxin-antitoxin (TA) system, functioning in plasmid maintainence. Responsible for the post- segregational killing (PSK) of plasmid-free cells, also referred to as a plasmid addiction system. Half-life of over 2 hours. Cell killing by CcdB is accompanied by filamentation, defects in chromosome and plasmid segregation, defects in cell division, formation of anucleate cells, decreased DNA synthesis and plasmid loss. Interferes with the activity of DN
   2803..2927    -  protein_bind   attR2: mutant version of attR; recombination site for the Gateway® LR reaction LR Clonase™
   2953..3205    +  terminator     NOS terminator: nopaline synthase terminator and poly(A) signal
   3261..3283    -  protein_bind   lac operator (fragment): The lac repressor binds to the lac operator to inhibit transcription in E. coli. This inhibition can be relieved by adding lactose or isopropyl-β-D-thiogalactopyranoside (IPTG). lac repressor encoded by lacI
   3287..3317    -  promoter       lac promoter: promoter for the E. coli lac operon
   3332..3353    -  protein_bind   CAP binding site: CAP binding activates transcription in the presence of cAMP. E. coli catabolite activator protein
   3389..3641    -  terminator     NOS terminator: nopaline synthase terminator and poly(A) signal
   3792..4817    -  CDS            HygR: aminoglycoside phosphotransferase from E. coli; aph(4)-Ia; confers resistance to hygromycin
   4869..5048    -  promoter       NOS promoter: nopaline synthase promoter
   5128..5457    -  CDS            tnpA (fragment): TN5P_ECOLX - Also known as tnp. Experimental evidence at protein level: Swiss-Prot protein existence level 1. Mediates transposition of transposon Tn5 by a 'cut and paste' mechanism. First, the monomeric transposase binds the 19 bp inverted DNA repeats flanking the transposon. Then, dimerization of the DNA- bound transposase creates a synaptic DNA complex. After nicking of the first DNA strand, excision of the transposon proceeds through a series of intermediates. The transposase then mediates the insertion of the transposon at a new site by strand transfer. The activity of the wild- type tran
   5554..5578    -  misc_feature   LB T-DNA repeat: left border repeat from nopaline C58 T-DNA
   5837..5860    +  promoter       Pc promoter (fragment): intI1 (promoter lies within the coding sequence); class 1 integron promoter
   6036..6092    +  CDS            GmR (fragment): gentamycin acetyltransferase; aacC1; confers resistance to gentamycin
   6103..6890    +  CDS            SmR (fragment): aminoglycoside adenylyltransferase (Murphy, 1985); aadA; confers resistance to spectinomycin and streptomycin
   7136..7724    +  rep_origin     ori: high-copy-number ColE1/pMB1/pBR322/pUC origin of replication
   7910..8050    -  misc_feature   bom: basis of mobility region from pBR322
   8152..8191    -  CDS            rop (fragment): Rop protein, which maintains plasmids at low copy number; rop
   8394..8588    -  rep_origin     pVS1 oriV: origin of replication for the Pseudomonas plasmid pVS1 (Heeb et al., 2000)
   8654..9727    -  CDS            pVS1 RepA: replication protein from the Pseudomonas plasmid pVS1 (Heeb et al., 2000)
  10156..10785   -  CDS            pVS1 StaA: stability protein from the Pseudomonas plasmid pVS1 (Heeb et al., 2000)
  11345..11746   -  CDS            Y4CG_SINFN (fragment): Protein inferred from homology: Swiss-Prot protein existence level 3. From Sinorhizobium fredii (strain NBRC 101917 / NGR234).
>Addgene plasmid #74854 | pGWB512 | depositor full sequence | sequence record 141529 | pGWB512 sequence 12032 bps
TTTCACGCCCTTTTAAATATCCGATTATTCTAATAAACGCTCTTTTCTCTTAGGTTTACCCGCCAATATA
TCCTGTCAAACACTGATAGTTTAAACTGAAGGCGGGAAACGACAATCTGATCCAAGCTCAAGCTGCTCTA
GCATTCGCCATTCAGGCTGCGCAACTGTTGGGAAGGGCGATCGGTGCGGGCCTCTTCGCTATTACGCCAG
CTGGCGAAAGGGGGATGTGCTGCAAGGCGATTAAGTTGGGTAACGCCAGGGTTTTCCCAGTCACGACGTT
GTAAAACGACGGCCAGTGCCAAGCTTGCATGCCTGCAGGTCCCCAGATTAGCCTTTTCAATTTCAGAAAG
AATGCTAACCCACAGATGGTTAGAGAGGCTTACGCAGCAGGTCTCATCAAGACGATCTACCCGAGCAATA
ATCTCCAGGAAATCAAATACCTTCCCAAGAAGGTTAAAGATGCAGTCAAAAGATTCAGGACTAACTGCAT
CAAGAACACAGAGAAAGATATATTTCTCAAGATCAGAAGTACTATTCCAGTATGGACGATTCAAGGCTTG
CTTCACAAACCAAGGCAAGTAATAGAGATTGGAGTCTCTAAAAAGGTAGTTCCCACTGAATCAAAGGCCA
TGGAGTCAAAGATTCAAATAGAGGACCTAACAGAACTCGCCGTAAAGACTGGCGAACAGTTCATACAGAG
TCTCTTACGACTCAATGACAAGAAGAAAATCTTCGTCAACATGGTGGAGCACGACACACTTGTCTACTCC
AAAAATATCAAAGATACAGTCTCAGAAGACCAAAGGGCAATTGAGACTTTTCAACAAAGGGTAATATCCG
GAAACCTCCTCGGATTCCATTGCCCAGCTATCTGTCACTTTATTGTGAAGATAGTGGAAAAGGAAGGTGG
CTCCTACAAATGCCATCATTGCGATAAAGGAAAGGCCATCGTTGAAGATGCCTCTGCCGACAGTGGTCCC
AAAGATGGACCCCCACCCACGAGGAGCATCGTGGAAAAAGAAGACGTTCCAACCACGTCTTCAAAGCAAG
TGGATTGATGTGATATCTCCACTGACGTAAGGGATGACGCACAATCCCACTATCCTTCGCAAGACCCTTC
CTCTATATAAGGAAGTTCATTTCATTTGGAGAGAACACGGGGGACTCTAGAATGAGCGACTACAAGGATG
ACGATGACAAGGCTGTTATCACAAGTTTGTACAAAAAAGCTGAACGAGAAACGTAAAATGATATAAATAT
CAATATATTAAATTAGATTTTGCATAAAAAACAGACTACATAATACTGTAAAACACAACATATCCAGTCA
CTATGGCGGCCCCTCGAGGGGCCGCATTAGGCACCCCAGGCTTTACACTTTATGCTTCCGGCTCGTATAA
TGTGTGGATTTTGAGTTAGGATCCGGCGAGATTTTCAGGAGCTAAGGAAGCTAAAATGGAGAAAAAAATC
ACTGGATATACCACCGTTGATATATCCCAATGGCATCGTAAAGAACATTTTGAGGCATTTCAGTCAGTTG
CTCAATGTACCTATAACCAGACCGTTCAGCTGGATATTACGGCCTTTTTAAAGACCGTAAAGAAAAATAA
GCACAAGTTTTATCCGGCCTTTATTCACATTCTTGCCCGCCTGATGAATGCTCATCCGGAATTCCGTATG
GCAATGAAAGACGGTGAGCTGGTGATATGGGATAGTGTTCACCCTTGTTACACCGTTTTCCATGAGCAAA
CTGAAACGTTTTCATCGCTCTGGAGTGAATACCACGACGATTTCCGGCAGTTTCTACACATATATTCGCA
AGATGTGGCGTGTTACGGTGAAAACCTGGCCTATTTCCCTAAAGGGTTTATTGAGAATATGTTTTTCGTC
TCAGCCAATCCCTGGGTGAGTTTCACCAGTTTTGATTTAAACGTGGCCAATATGGACAACTTCTTCGCCC
CCGTTTTCACCATGGGCAAATATTATACGCAAGGCGACAAGGTGCTGATGCCGCTGGCGATTCAGGTTCA
TCATGCCGTCTGTGATGGCTTCCATGTCGGCAGAATGCTTAATGAATTACAACAGTACTGCGATGAGTGG
CAGGGCGGGGCGTAAACGCGTGGATCCGGCTTACTAAAAGCCAGATAACAGTATGCGTATTTGCGCGCTG
ATTTTTGCGGTATAAGAATATATACTGATATGTATACCCGAAGTATGTCAAAAAGAGGTGTGCTATGAAG
CAGCGTATTACAGTGACAGTTGACAGCGACAGCTATCAGTTGCTCAAGGCATATATGATGTCAATATCTC
CGGTCTGGTAAGCACAACCATGCAGAATGAAGCCCGTCGTCTGCGTGCCGAACGCTGGAAAGCGGAAAAT
CAGGAAGGGATGGCTGAGGTCGCCCGGTTTATTGAAATGAACGGCTCTTTTGCTGACGAGAACAGGGACT
GGTGAAATGCAGTTTAAGGTTTACACCTATAAAAGAGAGAGCCGTTATCGTCTGTTTGTGGATGTACAGA
GTGATATTATTGACACGCCCGGGCGACGGATGGTGATCCCCCTGGCCAGTGCACGTCTGCTGTCAGATAA
AGTCTCCCGTGAACTTTACCCGGTGGTGCATATCGGGGATGAAAGCTGGCGCATGATGACCACCGATATG
GCCAGTGTGCCGGTCTCCGTTATCGGGGAAGAAGTGGCTGATCTCAGCCACCGCGAAAATGACATCAAAA
ACGCCATTAACCTGATGTTCTGGGGAATATAAATGTCAGGCTCCCTTATACACAGCCAGTCTGCAGGTCG
ACCATAGTGACTGGATATGTTGTGTTTTACAGTATTATGTAGTCTGTTTTTTATGCAAAATCTAATTTAA
TATATTGATATTTATATCATTTTACGTTTCTCGTTCAGCTTTCTTGTACAAAGTGGTGATAACCTAGAGC
TCGAATTTCCCCGATCGTTCAAACATTTGGCAATAAAGTTTCTTAAGATTGAATCCTGTTGCCGGTCTTG
CGATGATTATCATATAATTTCTGTTGAATTACGTTAAGCATGTAATAATTAACATGTAATGCATGACGTT
ATTTATGAGATGGGTTTTTATGATTAGAGTCCCGCAATTATACATTTAATACGCGATAGAAAACAAAATA
TAGCGCGCAAACTAGGATAAATTATCGCGCGCGGTGTCATCTATGTTACTAGATCGGGAATTGGTTCCGG
AACCAATTCGTAATCATGGTCATAGCTGTTTCCTGTGTGAAATTGTTATCCGCTCACAATTCCACACAAC
ATACGAGCCGGAAGCATAAAGTGTAAAGCCTGGGGTGCCTAATGAGTGAGCTAACTCACATTAGGCTGAA
TTAGGCGCGCCTATTTCTATTAATTCCCGATCTAGTAACATAGATGACACCGCGCGCGATAATTTATCCT
AGTTTGCGCGCTATATTTTGTTTTCTATCGCGTATTAAATGTATAATTGCGGGACTCTAATCATAAAAAC
CCATCTCATAAATAACGTCATGCATTACATGTTAATTATTACATGCTTAACGTAATTCAACAGAAATTAT
ATGATAATCATCGCAAGACCGGCAACAGGATTCAATCTTAAGAAACTTTATTGCCAAATGTTTGAACGAT
CGGGGAAATTCGGGGGATCGATCCCGCGAACTGTGGACGAGAACTGTGCCACCAAGCGTAAGGCCGTTCT
CTCGCATTTGCCTTGCTAGGCTCGCGCGAGTTGCTGGCTGAGGCGTTCTCGAAATCAGCTCTTGTTCGGT
CGGCATCTACTCTATTCCTTTGCCCTCGGACGAGTGCTGGGGCGTCGGTTTCCACTATCGGCGAGTACTT
CTACACAGCCATCGGTCCAGACGGCCGCGCTTCTGCGGGCGATTTGTGTACGCCCGACAGTCCCGGCTCC
GGATCGGACGATTGCGTCGCATCGACCCTGCGCCCAAGCTGCATCATCGAAATTGCCGTCAACCAAGCTC
TGATAGAGTTGGTCAAGACCAATGCGGAGCATATACGCCCGGAGCCGCGGCGATCCTGCAAGCTCCGGAT
GCCTCCGCTCGAAGTAGCGCGTCTGCTGCTCCATACAAGCCAACCACGGCCTCCAGAAGAAGATGTTGGC
GACCTCGTATTGGGAATCCCCGAACATCGCCTCGCTCCAGTCAATGACCGCTGTTATGCGGCCATTGTCC
GTCAGGACATTGTTGGAGCCGAAATCCGCGTGCACGAGGTGCCGGACTTCGGGGCAGTCCTCGGCCCAAA
GCATCAGCTCATCGAGAGCCTGCGCGACGGACGCACTGACGGTGTCGTCCATCACAGTTTGCCAGTGATA
CACATGGGGATCAGCAATCGCGCATATGAAATCACGCCATGTAGTGTATTGACCGATTCCTTGCGGTCCG
AATGGGCCGAACCCGCTCGTCTGGCTAAGATCGGCCGCAGCGATCGCATCCATGGCCTCCGCGACCGGCT
GCAGAACAGCGGGCAGTTCGGTTTCAGGCAGGTCTTGCAACGTGACACCCTGTGCACGGCGGGAGATGCA
ATAGGTCAGGCTCTCGCTGAATGCCCCAATGTCAAGCACTTCCGGAATCGGGAGCGCGGCCGATGCAAAG
TGCCGATAAACATAACGATCTTTGTAGAAACCATCGGCGCAGCTATTTACCCGCAGGACATATCCACGCC
CTCCTACATCGAAGCTGAAAGCACGAGATTCTTCGCCCTCCGAGAGCTGCATCAGGTCGGAGACGCTGTC
GAACTTTTCGATCAGAAACTTCTCGACAGACGTCGCGGTGAGTTCAGGCTTTTTCATATCTTATTGCCCC
CCGGGATCAGATCTGGATTGAGAGTGAATATGAGACTCTAATTGGATACCGAGGGGAATTTATGGAACGT
CAGTGGAGCATTTTTGACAAGAAATATTTGCTAGCTGATAGTGACCTTAGGCGACTTTTGAACGCGCAAT
AATGGTTTCTGACGTATGTGCTTAGCTCATTAAACTCCAGAAACCCGCGGCTGAGTGGCTCCTTCAACGT
TGCGGTTCTGTCAGTTCCAAACGTAAAACGGCTTGTCCCGCGTCATCGGCGGGGGTCATAACGTGACTCC
CTTAATTCTCCGCTCATGATCTTGATCCCCTGCGCCATCAGATCCTTGGCGGCAAGAAAGCCATCCAGTT
TACTTTGCAGGGCTTCCCAACCTTACCAGAGGGCGCCCCAGCTGGCAATTCCGGTTCGCTTGCTGTCCAT
AAAACCGCCCAGTCTAGCTATCGCCATGTAAGCCCACTGCAAGCTACCTGCTTTCTCTTTGCGCTTGCGT
TTTCCCTTGTCCAGATAGCCCAGTAGCTGACATTCATCCGGGGTCAGCACCGTTTCTGCGGACTGGCTTT
CTACGTGTTCCGCTTCCTTTAGCAGCCCTTGCGCCCTGAGTGCTTGCGGCAGCGTGAAGCTGATCCGTCG
AGATTAATAGAAATAAATTCAGCCTAATTCGGCGTTAATTCAGTACATTAAAAACGTCCGCAATGTGTTA
TTAAGTTGTCTAAGCGTCAATTTGTTTACACCACAATATATCCTGCCACCAGCCAGCCAACAGCTCCCCG
ACCGGCAGCTCGGCACAAAATCACCACTCGATACAGGCAGCCCATCAGTCCGGGACGGCGTCAGCGGGAG
AGCCGTTGTAAGGCGGCAGACTTTGCTCATGTTACCGATGCTATTCGGAAGAACGGCAACTAAGCTGCCG
GGTTTGAAACACGGATGATCTCGCGGAGGGTAGCATGTTGATTGTAACGATGACAGAGCGTTGCTGCCTG
TGATCAATTCGGGCACGAACCCAGTGGACATAAGCCTGTTCGGTTCGTAAGCTGTAATGCAAGTAGCGTA
TGCGCTCACGCAACTGGTCCAGAACCTTGACCGAACGCAGCGGTGGTAACGGCGCAGTGGCGGTTTTCAT
GGCTTGTTATGACTGTTTTTTTGGGGTACAGTCTATGCCTCGGGCATCCAAGCAGCAAGCGCGTTACGCC
GTGGGTCGATGTTTGATGTTATGGAGCAGCAACGATGTTACGCAGCAGGGCAGTCGCCCTAAAACAAAGT
TAAACATCATGGGGGAAGCGGTGATCGCCGAAGTATCGACTCAACTATCAGAGGTAGTTGGCGTCATCGA
GCGCCATCTCGAACCGACGTTGCTGGCCGTACATTTGTACGGCTCCGCAGTGGATGGCGGCCTGAAGCCA
CACAGTGATATTGATTTGCTGGTTACGGTGACCGTAAGGCTTGATGAAACAACGCGGCGAGCTTTGATCA
ACGACCTTTTGGAAACTTCGGCTTCCCCTGGAGAGAGCGAGATTCTCCGCGCTGTAGAAGTCACCATTGT
TGTGCACGACGACATCATTCCGTGGCGTTATCCAGCTAAGCGCGAACTGCAATTTGGAGAATGGCAGCGC
AATGACATTCTTGCAGGTATCTTCGAGCCAGCCACGATCGACATTGATCTGGCTATCTTGCTGACAAAAG
CAAGAGAACATAGCGTTGCCTTGGTAGGTCCAGCGGCGGAGGAACTCTTTGATCCGGTTCCTGAACAGGA
TCTATTTGAGGCGCTAAATGAAACCTTAACGCTATGGAACTCGCCGCCCGACTGGGCTGGCGATGAGCGA
AATGTAGTGCTTACGTTGTCCCGCATTTGGTACAGCGCAGTAACCGGCAAAATCGCGCCGAAGGATGTCG
CTGCCGACTGGGCAATGGAGCGCCTGCCGGCCCAGTATCAGCCCGTCATACTTGAAGCTAGACAGGCTTA
TCTTGGACAAGAAGAAGATCGCTTGGCCTCGCGCGCAGATCAGTTGGAAGAATTTGTCCACTACGTGAAA
GGCGAGATCACCAAGGTAGTCGGCAAATAATGTCTAGCTAGAAATTCGTTCAAGCCGACGCCGCTTCGCG
GCGCGGCTTAACTCAAGCGTTAGATGCACTAAGCACATAATTGCTCACAGCCAAACTATCAGGTCAAGTC
TGCTTTTATTATTTTTAAGCGTGCATAATAAGCCCTACACAAATTGGGAGATATATCATGCATGACCAAA
ATCCCTTAACGTGAGTTTTCGTTCCACTGAGCGTCAGACCCCGTAGAAAAGATCAAAGGATCTTCTTGAG
ATCCTTTTTTTCTGCGCGTAATCTGCTGCTTGCAAACAAAAAAACCACCGCTACCAGCGGTGGTTTGTTT
GCCGGATCAAGAGCTACCAACTCTTTTTCCGAAGGTAACTGGCTTCAGCAGAGCGCAGATACCAAATACT
GTCCTTCTAGTGTAGCCGTAGTTAGGCCACCACTTCAAGAACTCTGTAGCACCGCCTACATACCTCGCTC
TGCTAATCCTGTTACCAGTGGCTGCTGCCAGTGGCGATAAGTCGTGTCTTACCGGGTTGGACTCAAGACG
ATAGTTACCGGATAAGGCGCAGCGGTCGGGCTGAACGGGGGGTTCGTGCACACAGCCCAGCTTGGAGCGA
ACGACCTACACCGAACTGAGATACCTACAGCGTGAGCTATGAGAAAGCGCCACGCTTCCCGAAGGGAGAA
AGGCGGACAGGTATCCGGTAAGCGGCAGGGTCGGAACAGGAGAGCGCACGAGGGAGCTTCCAGGGGGAAA
CGCCTGGTATCTTTATAGTCCTGTCGGGTTTCGCCACCTCTGACTTGAGCGTCGATTTTTGTGATGCTCG
TCAGGGGGGCGGAGCCTATGGAAAAACGCCAGCAACGCGGCCTTTTTACGGTTCCTGGCCTTTTGCTGGC
CTTTTGCTCACATGTTCTTTCCTGCGTTATCCCCTGATTCTGTGGATAACCGTATTACCGCCTTTGAGTG
AGCTGATACCGCTCGCCGCAGCCGAACGACCGAGCGCAGCGAGTCAGTGAGCGAGGAAGCGGAAGAGCGC
CTGATGCGGTATTTTCTCCTTACGCATCTGTGCGGTATTTCACACCGCATATGGTGCACTCTCAGTACAA
TCTGCTCTGATGCCGCATAGTTAAGCCAGTATACACTCCGCTATCGCTACGTGACTGGGTCATGGCTGCG
CCCCGACACCCGCCAACACCCGCTGACGCGCCCTGACGGGCTTGTCTGCTCCCGGCATCCGCTTACAGAC
AAGCTGTGACCGTCTCCGGGAGCTGCATGTGTCAGAGGTTTTCACCGTCATCACCGAAACGCGCGAGGCA
GGGTGCCTTGATGTGGGCGCCGGCGGTCGAGTGGCGACGGCGCGGCTTGTCCGCGCCCTGGTAGATTGCC
TGGCCGTAGGCCAGCCATTTTTGAGCGGCCAGCGGCCGCGATAGGCCGACGCGAAGCGGCGGGGCGTAGG
GAGCGCAGCGACCGAAGGGTAGGCGCTTTTTGCAGCTCTTCGGCTGTGCGCTGGCCAGACAGTTATGCAC
AGGCCAGGCGGGTTTTAAGAGTTTTAATAAGTTTTAAAGAGTTTTAGGCGGAAAAATCGCCTTTTTTCTC
TTTTATATCAGTCACTTACATGTGTGACCGGTTCCCAATGTACGGCTTTGGGTTCCCAATGTACGGGTTC
CGGTTCCCAATGTACGGCTTTGGGTTCCCAATGTACGTGCTATCCACAGGAAAGAGACCTTTTCGACCTT
TTTCCCCTGCTAGGGCAATTTGCCCTAGCATCTGCTCCGTACATTAGGAACCGGCGGATGCTTCGCCCTC
GATCAGGTTGCGGTAGCGCATGACTAGGATCGGGCCAGCCTGCCCCGCCTCCTCCTTCAAATCGTACTCC
GGCAGGTCATTTGACCCGATCAGCTTGCGCACGGTGAAACAGAACTTCTTGAACTCTCCGGCGCTGCCAC
TGCGTTCGTAGATCGTCTTGAACAACCATCTGGCTTCTGCCTTGCCTGCGGCGCGGCGTGCCAGGCGGTA
GAGAAAACGGCCGATGCCGGGATCGATCAAAAAGTAATCGGGGTGAACCGTCAGCACGTCCGGGTTCTTG
CCTTCTGTGATCTCGCGGTACATCCAATCAGCTAGCTCGATCTCGATGTACTCCGGCCGCCCGGTTTCGC
TCTTTACGATCTTGTAGCGGCTAATCAAGGCTTCACCCTCGGATACCGTCACCAGGCGGCCGTTCTTGGC
CTTCTTCGTACGCTGCATGGCAACGTGCGTGGTGTTTAACCGAATGCAGGTTTCTACCAGGTCGTCTTTC
TGCTTTCCGCCATCGGCTCGCCGGCAGAACTTGAGTACGTCCGCAACGTGTGGACGGAACACGCGGCCGG
GCTTGTCTCCCTTCCCTTCCCGGTATCGGTTCATGGATTCGGTTAGATGGGAAACCGCCATCAGTACCAG
GTCGTAATCCCACACACTGGCCATGCCGGCCGGCCCTGCGGAAACCTCTACGTGCCCGTCTGGAAGCTCG
TAGCGGATCACCTCGCCAGCTCGTCGGTCACGCTTCGACAGACGGAAAACGGCCACGTCCATGATGCTGC
GACTATCGCGGGTGCCCACGTCATAGAGCATCGGAACGAAAAAATCTGGTTGCTCGTCGCCCTTGGGCGG
CTTCCTAATCGACGGCGCACCGGCTGCCGGCGGTTGCCGGGATTCTTTGCGGATTCGATCAGCGGCCGCT
TGCCACGATTCACCGGGGCGTGCTTCTGCCTCGATGCGTTGCCGCTGGGCGGCCTGCGCGGCCTTCAACT
TCTCCACCAGGTCATCACCCAGCGCCGCGCCGATTTGTACCGGGCCGGATGGTTTGCGACCGCTCACGCC
GATTCCTCGGGCTTGGGGGTTCCAGTGCCATTGCAGGGCCGGCAGACAACCCAGCCGCTTACGCCTGGCC
AACCGCCCGTTCCTCCACACATGGGGCATTCCACGGCGTCGGTGCCTGGTTGTTCTTGATTTTCCATGCC
GCCTCCTTTAGCCGCTAAAATTCATCTACTCATTTATTCATTTGCTCATTTACTCTGGTAGCTGCGCGAT
GTATTCAGATAGCAGCTCGGTAATGGTCTTGCCTTGGCGTACCGCGTACATCTTCAGCTTGGTGTGATCC
TCCGCCGGCAACTGAAAGTTGACCCGCTTCATGGCTGGCGTGTCTGCCAGGCTGGCCAACGTTGCAGCCT
TGCTGCTGCGTGCGCTCGGACGGCCGGCACTTAGCGTGTTTGTGCTTTTGCTCATTTTCTCTTTACCTCA
TTAACTCAAATGAGTTTTGATTTAATTTCAGCGGCCAGCGCCTGGACCTCGCGGGCAGCGTCGCCCTCGG
GTTCTGATTCAAGAACGGTTGTGCCGGCGGCGGCAGTGCCTGGGTAGCTCACGCGCTGCGTGATACGGGA
CTCAAGAATGGGCAGCTCGTACCCGGCCAGCGCCTCGGCAACCTCACCGCCGATGCGCGTGCCTTTGATC
GCCCGCGACACGACAAAGGCCGCTTGTAGCCTTCCATCCGTGACCTCAATGCGCTGCTTAACCAGCTCCA
CCAGGTCGGCGGTGGCCCATATGTCGTAAGGGCTTGGCTGCACCGGAATCAGCACGAAGTCGGCTGCCTT
GATCGCGGACACAGCCAAGTCCGCCGCCTGGGGCGCTCCGTCGATCACTACGAAGTCGCGCCGGCCGATG
GCCTTCACGTCGCGGTCAATCGTCGGGCGGTCGATGCCGACAACGGTTAGCGGTTGATCTTCCCGCACGG
CCGCCCAATCGCGGGCACTGCCCTGGGGATCGGAATCGACTAACAGAACATCGGCCCCGGCGAGTTGCAG
GGCGCGGGCTAGATGGGTTGCGATGGTCGTCTTGCCTGACCCGCCTTTCTGGTTAAGTACAGCGATAACC
TTCATGCGTTCCCCTTGCGTATTTGTTTATTTACTCATCGCATCATATACGCAGCGACCGCATGACGCAA
GCTGTTTTACTCAAATACACATCACCTTTTTAGACGGCGGCGCTCGGTTTCTTCAGCGGCCAAGCTGGCC
GGCCAGGCCGCCAGCTTGGCATCAGACAAACCGGCCAGGATTTCATGCAGCCGCACGGTTGAGACGTGCG
CGGGCGGCTCGAACACGTACCCGGCCGCGATCATCTCCGCCTCGATCTCTTCGGTAATGAAAAACGGTTC
GTCCTGGCCGTCCTGGTGCGGTTTCATGCTTGTTCCTCTTGGCGTTCATTCTCGGCGGCCGCCAGGGCGT
CGGCCTCGGTCAATGCGTCCTCACGGAAGGCACCGCGCCGCCTGGCCTCGGTGGGCGTCACTTCCTCGCT
GCGCTCAAGTGCGCGGTACAGGGTCGAGCGATGCACGCCAAGCAGTGCAGCCGCCTCTTTCACGGTGCGG
CCTTCCTGGTCGATCAGCTCGCGGGCGTGCGCGATCTGTGCCGGGGTGAGGGTAGGGCGGGGGCCAAACT
TCACGCCTCGGGCCTTGGCGGCCTCGCGCCCGCTCCGGGTGCGGTCGATGATTAGGGAACGCTCGAACTC
GGCAATGCCGGCGAACACGGTCAACACCATGCGGCCGGCCGGCGTGGTGGTGTCGGCCCACGGCTCTGCC
AGGCTACGCAGGCCCGCGCCGGCCTCCTGGATGCGCTCGGCAATGTCCAGTAGGTCGCGGGTGCTGCGGG
CCAGGCGGTCTAGCCTGGTCACTGTCACAACGTCGCCAGGGCGTAGGTGGTCAAGCATCCTGGCCAGCTC
CGGGCGGTCGCGCCTGGTGCCGGTGATCTTCTCGGAAAACAGCTTGGTGCAGCCGGCCGCGTGCAGTTCG
GCCCGTTGGTTGGTCAAGTCCTGGTCGTCGGTGCTGACGCGGGCATAGCCCAGCAGGCCAGCGGCGGCGC
TCTTGTTCATGGCGTAATGTCTCCGGTTCTAGTCGCAAGTATTCTACTTTATGCGACTAAAACACGCGAC
AAGAAAACGCCAGGAAAAGGGCAGGGCGGCAGCCTGTCGCGTAACTTAGGACTTGTGCGACATGTCGTTT
TCAGAAGACGGCTGCACTGAACGTCAGAAGCCGACTGCACTATAGCAGCGGAGGGGTTGGATCAAAGTAC
TTTGATCCCGAGGGGAACCCTGTGGTTGGCATGCACATACAAATGGACGAACGGATAAACCT
