>Addgene plasmid #74854 | pGWB512 | addgene partial sequence | sequence record 161073 | CAT-R 5'-GCAACTGACTGAAATGCCTC-3'
ACGGTGGTATATCCAGTGATTTTTTTCTCCATTTTAGCTTCCTTAGCTCCTGAAAATCTCGACGGATCCT
AACTCAAAATCCACACATTATACGAGCCGGAAGCATAAAGTGTAAAGCCTGGGGTGCCTAATGCGGCCGC
CATAGTGACTGGATATGTTGTGTTTTACAGTATTATGTAGTCTGTTTTTTATGCAAAATCTAATTTAATA
TATTGATATTTATATCATTTTACGTTTCTCGTTCAGCTTTTTTGTACAAACTTGTGATAACAGCCTTGTC
ATCGTCATCCTTGTAGTCGCTCATTCTAGAGTCCCCCGTGTTCTCTCCAAATGAAATGAACTTCCTTATA
TAGAGGAAGGGTCTTGCGAAGGATAGTGGGATTGTGCGTCATCCCTTACGTCAGTGGAGATATCACATCA
ATCCACTTGCTTTGAAGACGTGGTTGGAACGTCTTCTTTTTCCACGATGCTCCTCGTGGGTGGGGGTCCA
TCTTTGGGACCACTGTCGGCAGAGGCATCTTCAACGATGGCCTTTCCTTTATCGCAATGATGGCATTTGT
AGGAGCCACCTTCCTTTTCCACTATCTTCACAATAAAGTGACAGATAGCTGGGCAATGGAATCCGAGGAG
GTTTCCGGATATTACCCTTTGTTGAAAAGTCTCAATTGCCCTTTGGTCTTCTGAGACTGTATCTTTGATA
TTTTTGGAGTAGACAAGTGTGTCGTGCTCCACCATGTTGACGAAGATTTTCTTCTTGTCATTGAGTCGTA
AGAGACTCTGTATGAACTGTTCGCCAGTCTTTACGGCGAGTTCTGTTAGGTCCTCTATTTGAATCTTTGA
CTCCATGGCCTTTGATTCAGTGGGAACTACCTTTTTAGAGACTCCAATCTCTATTACTTG
